>Addgene plasmid #183626 | pSLQ11435 | addgene full sequence | sequence record 361641 | Addgene NGS Result
ACGCCCATATCCCACGGCTGTTCAATCCAGGTATCTTGCGGGATATCAACAACATAGTCATCAACCAGCG
GACGACCAGCCGGTTTTGCGAAGATGGTGACAAAGTGCGCTTTTGGATACATTTCACGAATCGCAACCGC
AGTACCACCGGTATCCACCAGGTCATCAATAACGATGAAGCCTTCGCCATCGCCTTCTGCGCGTTTCAGC
ACTTTAAGCTCGCGCTGGTTGTCGTGATCGTAGCTGGAAATACAAACGGTATCGACATGACGAATACCCA
GTTCACGCGCCAGTAACGCACCCGGTACAGACCGCCACGGCTTACGGCAATAATGCCTTTCCATTGTTCA
GAAGGCATCAGTCGGCTTGCGAGTTTACGTGCATGGATCTGCAACATGTCCCAGGTGACGATGTATTTTT
CGCTCATGTGAAGTGTCCCAGCCTGTTTATCTACGGCTTAAAAAGTGTTCGAGGGGAAAATAGGTTGCGC
GAGATTATAGAGATCTGGCGCACTAAAAACCAGTATTTCACATGAGTCCGCGTCTTTTTACGCACTGCCT
CTCCCTGACGCGGGATAAAGTGGTATTCTCAAACATATCTCGCAAGCCTGTCTTGTGTCCAAGCTTTTTG
CAAAAGCCTAGGCCTCCAAAAAAGCCTCCTCACTACTTCTGGAATAGCTCAGAGGCCGAGGCGGCCTCGG
CCTCTGCATAAATAAAAAAAATTAGTCAGCCATGGGGCGGAGAATGGGCGGAACTGGGCGGAGTTAGGGG
CGGGATGGGCGGAGTTAGGGGCGGGACTATGGTTGCTGACTAATTGAGATGCATGCTTTGCATACTTCTG
CCTGCTGGGGAGCCTGGGGACTTTCCACACCTGGTTGCTGACTAATTGAGATGCATGCTTTGCATACTTC
TGCCTGCTGGGGAGCCTGGGGACTTTCCACACCCTAACTGACACACATTCCACAGCTGCATTAATGAATC
GGCCAACGCGCGGGGAGAGGCGGTTTGCGTATTGGGCGCTCTTCCGCTTCCTCGCTCACTGACTCGCTGC
GCTCGGTCGTTCGGCTGCGGCGAGCGGTATCAGCTCACTCAAAGGCGGTAATACGGTTATCCACAGAATC
AGGGGATAACGCAGGAAAGAACATGTGAGCAAAAGGCCAGCAAAAGGCCAGGAACCGTAAAAAGGCCGCG
TTGCTGGCGTTTTTCCATAGGCTCCGCCCCCCTGACGAGCATCACAAAAATCGACGCTCAAGTCAGAGGT
GGCGAAACCCGACAGGACTATAAAGATACCAGGCGTTTCCCCCTGGAAGCTCCCTCGTGCGCTCTCCTGT
TCCGACCCTGCCGCTTACCGGATACCTGTCCGCCTTTCTCCCTTCGGGAAGCGTGGCGCTTTCTCATAGC
TCACGCTGTAGGTATCTCAGTTCGGTGTAGGTCGTTCGCTCCAAGCTGGGCTGTGTGCACGAACCCCCCG
TTCAGCCCGACCGCTGCGCCTTATCCGGTAACTATCGTCTTGAGTCCAACCCGGTAAGACACGACTTATC
GCCACTGGCAGCAGCCACTGGTAACAGGATTAGCAGAGCGAGGTATGTAGGCGGTGCTACAGAGTTCTTG
AAGTGGTGGCCTAACTACGGCTACACTAGAAGAACAGTATTTGGTATCTGCGCTCTGCTGAAGCCAGTTA
CCTTCGGAAAAAGAGTTGGTAGCTCTTGATCCGGCAAACAAACCACCGCTGGTAGCGGTGGTTTTTTTGT
TTGCAAGCAGCAGATTACGCGCAGAAAAAAAGGATCTCAAGAAGATCCTTTGATCTTTTCTACGGGGTCT
GACGCTCAGTGGAACGAAAACTCACGTTAAGGGATTTTGGTCATGAGATTATCAAAAAGGATCTTCACCT
AGATCCTTTTAAATTAAAAATGAAGTTTTAAATCAATCTAAAGTATATATGAGTAAACTTGGTCTGACAG
TTACCAATGCTTAATCAGTGAGGCACCTATCTCAGCGATCTGTCTATTTCGTTCATCCATAGTTGCCTGA
CTCCCCGTCGTGTAGATAACTACGATACGGGAGGGCTTACCATCTGGCCCCAGTGCTGCAATGATACCGC
GAGACCCACGCTCACCGGCTCCAGATTTATCAGCAATAAACCAGCCAGCCGGAAGGGCCGAGCGCAGAAG
TGGTCCTGCAACTTTATCCGCCTCCATCCAGTCTATTAATTGTTGCCGGGAAGCTAGAGTAAGTAGTTCG
CCAGTTAATAGTTTGCGCAACGTTGTTGCCATTGCTACAGGCATCGTGGTGTCACGCTCGTCGTTTGGTA
TGGCTTCATTCAGCTCCGGTTCCCAACGATCAAGGCGAGTTACATGATCCCCCATGTTGTGCAAAAAAGC
GGTTAGCTCCTTCGGTCCTCCGATCGTTGTCAGAAGTAAGTTGGCCGCAGTGTTATCACTCATGGTTATG
GCAGCACTGCATAATTCTCTTACTGTCATGCCATCCGTAAGATGCTTTTCTGTGACTGGTGAGTACTCAA
CCAAGTCATTCTGAGAATAGTGTATGCGGCGACCGAGTTGCTCTTGCCCGGCGTCAATACGGGATAATAC
CGCGCCACATAGCAGAACTTTAAAAGTGCTCATCATTGGAAAACGTTCTTCGGGGCGAAAACTCTCAAGG
ATCTTACCGCTGTTGAGATCCAGTTCGATGTAACCCACTCGTGCACCCAACTGATCTTCAGCATCTTTTA
CTTTCACCAGCGTTTCTGGGTGAGCAAAAACAGGAAGGCAAAATGCCGCAAAAAAGGGAATAAGGGCGAC
ACGGAAATGTTGAATACTCATACTCTTCCTTTTTCAATATTATTGAAGCATTTATCAGGGTTATTGTCTC
ATGAGCGGATACATATTTGAATGTATTTAGAAAAATAAACAAATAGGGGTTCCGCGCACATTTCCCCGAA
AAGTGCCACCTGACGTCTAAGAAACCATTATTATCATGACATTAACCTATAAAAATAGGCGTATCACGAG
GCCCTTTCGTCTCGCGCGTTTCGGTGATGACGGTGAAAACCTCTGACACATGCAGCTCCCGGAGACGGTC
ACAGCTTGTCTGTAAGCGGATGCCGGGAGCAGACAAGCCCGTCAGGGCGCGTCAGCGGGTGTTGGCGGGT
GTCGGGGCTGGCTTAACTATGCGGCATCAGAGCAGATTGTACTGAGAGTGCACCATTCGACGCTCTCCCT
TATGCGACTCCTGCATTAGGAAGCAGCCCAGTAGTAGGTTGAGGCCGTTGAGCACCGCCGCCGCAAGGAA
TGGTGCATGCAAGGAGATGGCGCCCAACAGTCCCCCGGCCACGGGGCCTGCCACCATACCCACGCCGAAA
CAAGCGCTCATGAGCCCGAAGTGGCGAGCCCGATCTTCCCCATCGGTGATGTCGGCGATATAGGCGCCAG
CAACCGCACCTGTGGCGCCGGTGATGCCGGCCACGATGCGTCCGGCGTAGAGGATCTGGCTAGCGATGAC
CCTGCTGATTGGTTCGCTGACCATTTCCGGGTGCGGGACGGCGTTACCAGAAACTCAGAAGGTTCGTCCA
ACCAAACCGACTCTGACGGCAGTTTACGAGAGAGATGATAGGGTCTGCTTCAGTAAGCCAGATGCTACAC
AATTAGGCTTGTACATATTGTCGTTAGAACGCGGCTACAATTAATACATAACCTTATGTATCATACACAT
ACGATTTAGGTGACACTATAGAATACACGGAATTAATTCTAGATGCTGCTAGAGATTTTCCACACTGACT
AAAAGGGTCTGAGGGATCTCTAGTTACCAGAGTCACACAACAGACGGGCACACACTACTTGAAGCACTCA
AGGCAAGCTTTATTGAGGCTTAAGCAGTGGGTTCCCTAGTTAGCCAGAGAGCTCCCAGGCTCAGATCTGG
TCTAACCAGAGAGACCCAGTACAAGCAAAAAGCAGATCTTGTCTTCGTTGGGAGTGAATTAGCCCTTCCA
GTCCCCCCTTTTCTTTTAAAAAGTGGCTAAGATCTACAGCTGCCTTGTAAGTCATTGGTCTTAAAGGTAC
TCGACGGTATCATGCGGGGAGGCGGCCCAAAGGGAGATCCGACTCGTCTGAGGGCGAAGGCGAAGACGCG
GAAGAGGCCGCAGAGCCGGCAGCAGGCCGCGGGAAGGAAGGTCCGCTGGATTGAGGGCCGAAGGGACGTA
GCAGAAGGACGTCCCGCGCAGAATCCAGGTGGCAACACAGGCGAGCAGCCAAGGAAAGGACGATGATTTC
CCCGACAACACCACGGAATTGTCAGTGCCCAACAGCCGAGCCCCTGTCCAGCAGCGGGCAAGGCAGGCGG
CGATGAGTTCCGCCGTGGCAATAGGGAGGGGGAAAGCGAAAGTCCCGGAAAGGAGCTGACAGGTGGTGGC
AATGCCCCAACCAGTGGGGGTTGCGTCAGCAAACACAGTGCACACCACGCCACGTTGCCTGACAACGGGC
CACAACTCCTCATAAAGAGACAGCAACCAGGATTTATACAAGGAGGAGAAAATGAAAGCCATACGGGAAG
CAATAGCATGATACAAAGGCATTAAAGCAGCGTATCCACATAGCGTAAAAGGAGCAACATAGTTAAGAAT
ACCAGTCAATCTTTCACAAATTTTGTAATCCAGAGGTTGATTATCGATAAGCTTGATATCAAGCTTGCGT
TTAAACTTAGCCTGGCAGCATATCGAGATCGAAGTCATCGAGAGCGTCAGCAGGGAGCATATCCAGATCA
AAATCATCCAGGGCATCGGCGGGCAGCATGTCCAGGTCGAAGTCGTCCAGGGCGTCGGTGGGTCCGCCGC
TCTCGCACTTCAGCTGCTTCTCCAGGCCGCAGATGATCAGTTCCAGGCCGAACAGGAAGGCGGGCTCGGC
GCCCTGTCTGTCGAACAGCTCGATGGCCTGCTTCAGCAGGGGGGGCATGCTGTCGGTGGTGGGTGTCTCT
CTTTCCTCTTTGGCGACCTGGTGTTCCTGTTCTTCCAGCACGCAGCCCAGGGTGAAGTGGCCCACGGCGC
TCAGGGCGTACAGGGCGTTTTCCAGGCTGAAGCCCTGCTGGCACAGGAAGGCCAGCTGGTTTTCCAGTGT
CTCGTACTGCTTCTCGGTGGGTCTGGTGCCCAGGTGCACTTTGGCGCCGTCCCGGTGGCTCAGCAGGGCG
CATCTGTAGCTCTTGGCGTTGTTCCGCAGGAAGTCCTGCCAGCTCTCGCCTTCCAGAGGGCAGCTGTGGG
TGTGGTGCCGGTCCAGCATCTCGATGGGCAGGGCGTCCAGCAGGGCCCGCTTGTTCTTCACGTGCCAGTA
CAGGGTGGGCTGTTCCACGCCCAGTTTCTGGGCCAGCTTCCGGGTGGTCAGGCCCTCGATGCCCACGCCG
TTCAGCAGTTCCAGGGCGCTGTTGATCACTTTGCTCTTGTCCAGCCGGCTCATCGACCCTCCGCCTGGGC
CAGGATTCTCCTCGACGTCACCGCATGTTAGCAGACTTCCTCTGCCCTCGGAACCGCCTTCCTTTGCCCT
CGGACGAGTGCTGGGGCGTCGGTTTCCACTATCGGCGAGTACTTCTACACAGCCATCGGTCCAGACGGCC
GCGCTTCTGCGGGCGATTTGTGTACGCCCGACAGTCCCGGCTCCGGATCGGACGATTGCGTCGCATCGAC
CCTGCGCCCAAGCTGCATCATCGAAATTGCCGTCAACCAAGCTCTGATAGAGTTGGTCAAGACCAATGCG
GAGCATATACGCCCGGAGCCGCGGCGATCCTGCAAGCTCCGGATGCCTCCGCTCGAAGTAGCGCGTCTGC
TGCTCCATACAAGCCAACCACGGCCTCCAGAAGAAGATGTTGGCGACCTCGTATTGGGAATCCCCGAACA
TCGCCTCGCTCCAGTCAATGACCGCTGTTATGCGGCCATTGTCCGTCAGGACATTGTTGGAGCCGAAATC
CGCGTGCACGAGGTGCCGGACTTCGGGGCAGTCCTCGGCCCAAAGCATCAGCTCATCGAGAGCCTGCGCG
ACGGACGCACTGACGGTGTCGTCCATCACAGTTTGCCAGTGATACACATGGGGATCAGCAATCGCGCAGA
TGAAATCACGCCATGTAGTGTATTGACCGATTCCTTGCGGTCCGAATGGGCCGAACCCGCTCGTCTGGCT
AAGATCGGCCGCAGCGATCGCATCCATGGCCTCCGCGACCGGCTGCAGAACAGCGGGCAGTTCGGTTTCA
GGCAGGTCTTGCAACGTGACACCCTGTGCACGGCGGGAGATGCAATAGGTCAGGCTCTCGCTGAACTCCC
CAATGTCAAGCACTTCCGGAATCGGGAGCGCGGCCGATGCAAAGTGCCGATAAACATAACGATCTTTGTA
GAAACCATCGGCGCAGCTATTTACCCGCAGGACATATCCACGCCCTCCTACATCGAAGCTGAAAGCACGA
GATTCTTCGCCCTCCGAGAGCTGCATCAGGTCGGAGACGCTGTCGAACTTTTCGATCAGAAACTTCTCGA
CAGACGTCGCGGTGAGTTCAGGCTTTTTCATGGTACCGGTCCTGTGTTCTGGCGGCAAACCCGTTGCGAA
AAAGAACGTTCACGGCGACTACTGCACTTATATACGGTTCTCCCCCACCCTCGGGAAAAAGGCGGAGCCA
GTACACGACATCACTTTCCCAGTTTACCCCGCGCCACCTTCTCTAGGCACCGGATCAATTGCCGACCCCT
CCCCCCAACTTCTCGGGGACTGTGGGCGATGTGCGCTCTGCCCGTCGACATATGGGCTAGCGCACCAGAC
AGTGACGTCAGCTGCCAGATCCCATGGCCGTCATACTGTGACGTCTTTCAGACACCCCATTGACGTCAAT
GGGAGAACAGATCTGGCCTCGGCGGCCAAGCTTAGACACTTAGGCGTGTACGGTGGGCGCCTATAAAAGC
AGAGCTCGTTTAGTGAACCGTCAGATCGCCTGGAGCAATTCCACAACACTTTTGTCTTATACCAACTTTC
CGTACCACTTCCTACCCTCGTAAAGAATTCATGAGCGAGCTGATTAAGGAGAACATGCACATGAAGCTGT
ACATGGAGGGCACCGTGGACAACCATCACTTCAAGTGCACATCCGAGGGCGAAGGCAAGCCCTACGAGGG
CACCCAGACCATGAGAATCAAGGTGGTCGAGGGCGGCCCTCTCCCCTTCGCCTTCGACATCCTGGCTACT
AGCTTCCTCTACGGCAGCAAGACCTTCATCAACCACACCCAGGGCATCCCCGACTTCTTCAAGCAGTCCT
TCCCTGAGGGCTTCACATGGGAGAGAGTCACCACATACGAAGACGGGGGCGTGCTGACCGCTACCCAGGA
CACCAGCCTCCAGGACGGCTGCCTCATCTACAACGTCAAGATCAGAGGGGTGAACTTCACATCCAACGGC
CCTGTGATGCAGAAGAAAACACTCGGCTGGGAGGCCTTCACCGAGACTCTGTATCCTGCTGACGGCGGCC
TGGAAGGCAGAAACGACATGGCCCTGAAGCTCGTGGGCGGGAGCCATCTGATCGCAAACATCAAGACCAC
ATATAGATCCAAGAAACCCGCTAAGAACCTCAAGATGCCTGGCGTCTACTATGTGGACTACAGACTGGAA
AGAATCAAGGAGGCCAACAACGAGACCTACGTCGAGCAGCACGAGGTGGCAGTGGCCAGATACTGCGACC
TCCCTAGCAAACTGGGGCACAAGCTTAATTAAACGCGTGATTCGTCAGTAGGGTTGTAAAGGTTTTTCTT
TTCCTGAGAAAACAACCTTTTGTTTTCTCAGGTTTTGCTTTTTGGCCTTTCCCTAGCTTTAAAAAAAAAA
AAGCAAAACTCACCGAGGCAGTTCCATAGGATGGCAAGATCCTGGTATTGGTCTGCGAGGATCCTTTCTT
TCTTTGAATTTCTACTAAGTGTAGATACTCGATTCAGTTAACAAGGGTAAATTTCTACTAAGTGTAGATA
CTCGATTCAGTTAACAAGGGTAAATTTCTACTAAGTGTAGATCGAGTTTTTTTTTGTTTCTCGAGTTGTT
TATTGCAGCTTATAATGGTTACAAATAAAGCAATAGCATCACAAATTTCACAAATAAAGCATTTTTTTCA
CTGCATTCTAGTTGTGGTTTGTCCAAACTCATCAATGTATCTTATCATGTCTGGATCAACTGGATAACTC
AAGCTAACCGACTAGTCTAGTTAAAAAATTCGATATCAAGCTTATCGATCCAAACTGGATCTCTGCTGTC
CCTGTAATAAACCCGAAAATTTTGAATTTTTGTAATTTGTTTTTGTAATTCTTTAGTTTGTATGTCTGTT
GCTATTATGTCTACTATTCTTTCCCCTGCACTGTACCCCCCAATCCCCCCTTTTCTTTTAAAATTGTGGA
TGAATACTGCCATTTGGCGATACCGTCGAGATCCGTTCACTAATCGAATGGATCTGTCTCTGTCTCTCTC
TCCACCTTCTTCTTCTATTCCTTCGGGCCTGTCGGGTCCCCTCGGGGTTGGGAGGTGGGTCTGAAACGAT
AATGGTGAATATCCCTGCCTAACTCTATTCACTATAGAAAGTACAGCAAAAACTATTCTTAAACCTACCA
AGCCTCCTACTATCATTATGAATAATTTTATATACCACAGCCAATTTGTTATGTTAAACCAATTCCACAA
ACTTGCCCATTTATCTAATTCCAATAATTCTTGTTCATTCTTTTCTTGCTGGTTTTGCGATTCTTCAATT
AAGGAGTGTATTAAGCTTGTGTAATTGTTAATTTCTCTGTCCCACTCCATCCAGGTCGTGTGATTCCAAA
TCTGTTCCAGAGATTTATTACTCCAACTAGCATTCCAAGGCACAGCAGTGGTGCAAATGAGTTTTCCAGA
GCAACCCCAAATCCCCAGGAGCTGTTGATCCTTTAGGTATCTTTCCACAGCCAGGATTCTTGCCTGGAGC
TGCTTGATGCCCCAGACTGTGAGTTGCAACAGATGCTGTTGCGCCTCAATAGCCCTCAGCAAATTGTTCT
GCTGCTGCACTATACCAGACAATAATTGTCTGGCCTGTACCGTCAGCGTCATTGACGCTGCGCCCATAGT
GCTTCCTGCTGCTCCCAAGAACCCAAGGAACAAAGCTCCTATTCCCACTGCTCTTTTTTCTCTCTGCACC
ACTCTTCTCTTTGCCTTGGTGGGTGCTACTCCTAATGGTTCAATTTTTACTACTTTATATTTATATAATT
CACTTCTCCAATTGTCCCTCATATCTCCTCCTCCAGGTCTGAAGATCAGCGGCCGGCCGCTTGCTGTGCG
GTGGTCTTACTTTTGTTTTGCTCTTCCTCTATCTTGTCTAAAGCTTCCTTGGTGTCTTTTATCTCTATCC
TTTGATGCACACAATAGAGGGTTGCTACTGTATTATATAATGATCTAAGTTCTTCTGATCCTGTCTGAAG
GGATGGTTGTAGCTGTCCCAGTATTTGTCTACAGCCTTCTGATGTTTCTAACAGGCCAGGATTAACTGCG
AATCGTTCTAGCTCCCTGCTTGCCCATACTATATGTTTTAATTTATATTTTTTCTTTCCCCCTGGCCTTA
ACCGAATTTTTTCCCATCGCGATCTAATTCTCCCCCGCTTAATACTGACGCTCTCGCACCCATCTCTCTC
CTTCTAGCCTCCGCTAGTCAAAATTTTTGGCGTACTCACCAGTCGCCGCCCCTCGCCTCTTGCCGTGCGC
GCTTCAGCAAGCCGAGTCCTGCGTCGAGAGAGCTCCTCTGGTTTCCCTTTCGCTTTCAAGTCCCTGTTCG
GGCGCCACTGCTAGAGATTTTCCACACTGACTAAAAGGGTCTGAGGGATCTCTAGTTACCAGAGTCACAC
AACAGACGGGCACACACTACTTGAAGCACTCAAGGCAAGCTTTATTGAGGCTTAAGCAGTGGGTTCCCTA
GTTAGCCAGAGAGCTCCCAGGCTCAGATCTGGTCTAACCAGAGAGACCCAGTACAGGCAAAAAGCAGCTG
CTTATATGCAGGATCTGAGGGCTCGCCACTCCCCAGTCCCGCCCAGGCCACGCCTCCCTGGAAAGTCCCC
AGCGGAAAGTCCCTTGTAGCAAGCTCGATATCAGCAGTTCTTGAAGTACTCCGGATGCAGCTCTCGGGCC
ACGTGATGAAATGCTAGGCGGCTGTCAAACCTCCACTCTAACACTTCTCTCTCCGGGTCATCCATCCCAT
GCAGGCTCACAGGGTGTAACAAGCTGGTGTTCTCTCCTTTATTGGCCTCTTCTACCTTATCTGGCTCAAC
TGGTACTAGCTTGTAGCACCATCCAAAGGTCAGTGGATATCTGACCCCTGGCCCTGGTGTGTAGTTCTGC
TAATCAGGGAAGTAGCCTTGTGTGTGGTAGATCCACAGATCAAGGATATCTTGTCTTCTTTGGGAGTGAA
TTAGCCCTTCCAACTACTAAGTTTGTAGTACATATTTAACAAATACAATTTCTTTAAAATGAAAATAATT
CAGAGGAATCACAGGTTTAGAGTAAATGAAACCACAGGTAATTGGCAGTGGTAATAGGGTATGGGGTGGG
AAGTTTGGGATGATTTTGGTTAGCTTGAGTTATCCAGTTGATCCAGACATGATAAGATACATTGATGAGT
TTGGACAAACCACAACTAGAATGCAGTGAAAAAAATGCTTTATTTGTGAAATTTGTGATGCTATTGCTTT
ATTTGTAACCATTATAAGCTGCAATAAACAAGTTAACAACAACAATTGCATTCATTTTATGTTTCAGGTT
CAGGGGGAGGTGTGGGAGGTTTTTTAAAGCAAGTAAAACCTCTACAAATGTGGTATGGCTGATTATGATC
TCTAGTCAAGGCACTATACATCAAATATTCCTTATTAACCCCTTTACAAATTAAAAAGCTAAAGGTACAC
AATTTTTGAGCATAGTTATTAATAGCAGACACTCTATGCCTGTGTGGAGTAAGAAAAAACAGTATGTTAT
GATTATAACTGTTATGCCTACTTATAAAGGTTACAGAATATTTTTCCATAATTTTCTTGTATAGCAGTGC
AGCTTTTTCCTTTGTGGTGTAAATAGCAAAGCAAGCAAGAGTTCTATTACTAAACACAGCATGACTCAAA
AAACTTAGCAATTCTGAAGGAAAGTCCTTGGGGTCTTCTACCTTTCTCTTCTTTTTTGGAGGAGTAGAAT
GTTGAGAGTCAGCAGTAGCCTCATCATCACTAGATGGCATTTCTTCTGAGCAAAACAGGTTTTCCTCATT
AAAGGCATTCCACCACTGCTCCCATTCATCAGTTCCATAGGTTGGAATCTAAAATACACAAACAATTAGA
ATCAGTAGTTTAACACATTATACACTTAAAAATTTTATATTTACCTTAGAGCTTTAAATCTCTGTAGGTA
GTTTGTCCAATTATGTCACACCACAGAAGTAAGGTTCCTTCACAAAGATCCGGGGCCCACTCATAAATCC
AGTTGCCGCCACGGTAGCCAATCACCGTATCGTATAAATCATCGTCGGTACGTTCGGCATCGCTCATCAC
AATACGTGCCTGGACGTCGAGGATTTCGCGTGGGTCAATGCCGCGCCAGATCCACATCAGACGGTTAATC
ATGCGATACCAGTGAGGGATGGTTTTACCATCAAGGGCCGACTGCACAGGCGGTTGTGCGCCGTGATTAA
AGCGGCGGACTAGCGTCGAGGTTTCAGGATGTTTAAAGCGGGGTTTGAACAGGGTTTCGCTCAGGTTTGC
CTGTGTCATGGATGCAGCCTCCAGAATACTTACTGGAAACTATTGTAACCCGCCTGAAGTTAAAAAGAAC
AACGCCCGGCAGTGCCAGGCGTTGAAAAGATTAGCGACCGGAGATTGGCGGGACGAATACG
Features (pLannotate 1.2.2; 37 found; start..end, strand, type, name):
    308..427     -  CDS            gpt (fragment): XGPT_ECOLI - Also known as gpp, gxu. Experimental evidence at protein level: Swiss-Prot protein existence level 1. Purine salvage pathway enzyme that catalyzes the transfer of the ribosyl-5-phosphate group from 5-phospho-alpha-D-ribose 1- diphosphate (PRPP) to the N9 position of the 6-oxopurines guanine and xanthine to form the corresponding ribonucleotides GMP (guanosine 5'- monophosphate) and XMP (xanthosine 5'-monophosphate), with the release of PPi. To a lesser extent, also acts on hypoxanthine (PubMed:9100006, PubMed:3886014). Does not ribophosphorylate adenine (PubMed:3886014). From Esch
    627..956     -  promoter       SV40 promoter: SV40 enhancer and early promoter
    963..1019    -  CDS            lacI (fragment): lac repressor; lacI; The lac repressor binds to the lac operator to inhibit transcription in E. coli. This inhibition can be relieved by adding lactose or isopropyl-β-D-thiogalactopyranoside (IPTG).
   1202..1790    -  rep_origin     ori: high-copy-number ColE1/pMB1/pBR322/pUC origin of replication
   1961..2821    -  CDS            AmpR: β-lactamase; bla; confers resistance to ampicillin, carbenicillin, and related antibiotics
   2822..2926    -  promoter       AmpR promoter: bla
   3021..3056    +  CDS            rop (fragment): Rop protein, which maintains plasmids at low copy number; rop
   3158..3206    +  misc_feature   bom (fragment): basis of mobility region from pBR322
   3207..3486    -  CDS            TcR (fragment): tetracycline efflux protein; tet; confers resistance to tetracycline
   3714..3732    +  promoter       SP6 promoter: promoter for bacteriophage SP6 RNA polymerase
   3757..3990    -  LTR            3' LTR (ΔU3): self-inactivating 3' long terminal repeat (LTR) from HIV-1
   3992..4063    -  CDS            nef (fragment): NEF_HV1Z2 - Experimental evidence at protein level: Swiss-Prot protein existence level 1. Extracellular Nef protein targets CD4(+) T-lymphocytes for apoptosis by interacting with CXCR4 surface receptors. From Human immunodeficiency virus type 1 group M subtype D (isolate Z2/CDC-Z34) (HIV-1).
   4074..4662    -  misc_feature   WPRE: woodchuck hepatitis virus posttranscriptional regulatory element
   4662..4680    -  misc_feature   MCS (fragment): pBluescript multiple cloning site
   4826..5443    -  CDS            tetR: TETR2_ECOLX - Experimental evidence at protein level: Swiss-Prot protein existence level 1. TetR is the repressor of the tetracycline resistance element; its N-terminal region forms a helix-turn-helix structure and binds DNA. Binding of tetracycline to TetR reduces the repressor affinity for the tetracycline resistance gene (tetA) promoter operator sites. From Escherichia coli.
   5519..6541    -  CDS            hph: KHYB_ECOLX - Experimental evidence at protein level: Swiss-Prot protein existence level 1. The aminoglycoside phosphotransferases achieve inactivation of their antibiotic substrates by phosphorylation. Only phosphorylates hygromycin and closely related compounds such as demethyl analogs and destomycin. From Escherichia coli.
   6552..6763    -  promoter       EF-1α core promoter: core promoter for human elongation factor EF-1α
   6843..6865    +  promoter       CMV promoter (fragment): human cytomegalovirus (CMV) immediate early promoter
   6900..7024    +  promoter       TRE3G promoter (fragment): 3rd-generation Tet-responsive promoter that can be activated by binding of Tet-On® 3G
   7031..7729    +  CDS            TagBFP: TagBFP is a basic (constitutively fluorescent) blue fluorescent protein published in 2008, derived from Entacmaea quadricolor. It is reported to be a very rapidly-maturing monomer with very low acid sensitivity.
   7845..7898    -  CDS            KanR (fragment): aminoglycoside phosphotransferase; aph(3')-Ia; confers resistance to kanamycin
   8046..8177    +  polyA_signal   SV40 poly(A) signal: SV40 polyadenylation signal
   8217..8239    +  misc_feature   MCS (fragment): pBluescript multiple cloning site
   8276..8393    -  misc_feature   cPPT/CTS: central polypurine tract and central termination sequence of HIV-1
   8430..8530    -  CDS            Rev (fragment): human immunodeficiency virus 1 (HIV-1) Rev protein; rev; enhances nuclear export of unspliced and incompletely spliced viral mRNAs
   8907..9140    -  misc_feature   RRE: The Rev response element (RRE) of HIV-1 allows for Rev-dependent mRNA export from the nucleus to the cytoplasm.
   9315..9653    -  CDS            HIV-1 gag (fragment): gag protein from human immunodeficiency virus 1; gag
   9637..9762    -  misc_feature   HIV-1 Ψ: packaging signal of human immunodeficiency virus type 1
   9809..10066   -  LTR            5' LTR (truncated): truncated 5' long terminal repeat (LTR) from HIV-1
  10114..10443   -  CDS            nef (fragment): NEF_HV1BR - Experimental evidence at protein level: Swiss-Prot protein existence level 1. Extracellular Nef protein targets CD4(+) T-lymphocytes for apoptosis by interacting with CXCR4 surface receptors (PubMed:14990729). From Human immunodeficiency virus type 1 group M subtype B (isolate BRU/LAI) (HIV-1).
  10610..10744   -  polyA_signal   SV40 poly(A) signal: SV40 polyadenylation signal
  10767..10850   -  CDS            large T antigen (fragment): large T antigen from SV40 (simian virus 40)
  11169..11189   -  CDS            SV40 NLS: nuclear localization signal of SV40 (simian virus 40) large T antigen
  11319..11384   -  intron         small t intron: SV40 (simian virus 40) small t antigen intron
  11386..11460   -  CDS            small t antigen (fragment): SV40 (simian virus 40) small t antigen
  11464..11769   -  CDS            frsA (fragment): FRSA_ECOLI - Also known as yafA. Experimental evidence at protein level: Swiss-Prot protein existence level 1. Catalyzes the hydrolysis of esters (PubMed:15808744). Displays esterase activity toward pNP-butyrate (PubMed:15808744). May stimulate mixed-acid fermentation by acting as a fermentation/respiration switch that down-regulates respiration and up- regulates fermentation rates (PubMed:15169777). From Escherichia coli (strain K12).
  11864..308     -  CDS            gpt (fragment) (across the origin): XGPT_ECOLI - Also known as gpp, gxu. Experimental evidence at protein level: Swiss-Prot protein existence level 1. Purine salvage pathway enzyme that catalyzes the transfer of the ribosyl-5-phosphate group from 5-phospho-alpha-D-ribose 1- diphosphate (PRPP) to the N9 position of the 6-oxopurines guanine and xanthine to form the corresponding ribonucleotides GMP (guanosine 5'- monophosphate) and XMP (xanthosine 5'-monophosphate), with the release of PPi. To a lesser extent, also acts on hypoxanthine (PubMed:9100006, PubMed:3886014). Does not ribophosphorylate adenine (PubMed:3886014). From Esch
