[The description below was written by a language model from this plasmid's Addgene catalogue record and pLannotate feature annotations shown in this document.]
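Description:
pSLQ11435 is a self-inactivating HIV-1-based lentiviral transfer plasmid on the pHR backbone, built for CRISPR-Cas12a applications in mammalian cells. In bacteria it is maintained through a high-copy ColE1/pUC-type origin and selected with ampicillin (AmpR). The lentiviral portion carries the usual elements: a truncated 5' LTR, the Ψ packaging signal with a gag fragment, RRE, cPPT/CTS, WPRE and a ΔU3 3' LTR. The annotation also picks up backbone remnants outside the provirus, including an SV40 promoter, gpt fragments and SV40 small t intron/polyadenylation sequences, which are typical of pHR-family vectors.

Two transcription units lie between the LTRs in opposite orientations. In the sense of the viral genome, an EF-1α core (EFS) promoter drives a hygromycin phosphotransferase gene joined by T2A to rtTA (annotated as a tetR-derived reading frame), giving hygromycin selection of transduced cells and constitutive expression of the Tet-On transactivator. The second cassette is reversed, presumably so that its SV40 poly(A) signal does not truncate the viral genomic RNA. According to the depositor's description, it consists of a CRE element upstream of a minimal CMV promoter, TagBFP, a Triplex RNA-stabilising element and two copies of the Cas12a guide crGFP* (ABE3). The annotation tool labels the promoter region only as short CMV and TRE3G fragments, and it does not detect the CRE, the Triplex or the crRNA array. The record does not define CRE; it may denote a cAMP response element.

This design couples promoter activity to co-production of a blue fluorescent reporter and processable Cas12a guides from one Pol II transcript. That fits the associated work on recording biological signals with Cas12a base editors, where guide expression would direct editing of a GFP-based target.
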