Addgene plasmid #183626: pSLQ11435
Purpose: pHR-R(CRE-minCMV-BFP-Triplex-2X crGFP*ABE3-SV40pA)-EFS-Hygro-T2A-rtTA-WPRE
Depositing lab: Stanley Qi. Depositing organization: Stanford University. Publication: Scalable biological signal recording in mammalian cells using Cas12a base editors. Kempton HR, Love KS, Guo LY, Qi LS. Nat Chem Biol. 2022 May 30. pii: 10.1038/s41589-022-01034-2. doi: 10.1038/s41589-022-01034-2. PubMed 35637351.
Backbone
  Vector backbone: pHR
  Vector type: Lentiviral, CRISPR
  Selectable markers: Hygromycin
Growth in bacteria
  Bacterial resistance: Ampicillin, 100 μg/mL
  Growth temperature: 37°C
  Growth strain: NEB Stable
  Copy number: Unknown
Gene/Insert
  Gene/Insert name: Cas12 Guide (crGFP*)
Terms and licenses: Academic/Nonprofit Terms; Industry Terms: Not Available to Industry
How to cite: pSLQ11435 was a gift from Stanley Qi (Addgene plasmid # 183626 ; http://n2t.net/addgene:183626 ; RRID:Addgene_183626)
